Addgene plasmid #142559: TFORF0215
Purpose: Lentiviral vector for overexpressing transcription factor ORFs with unique 24-bp barcodes. Barcodes facilitate identification of transcription factors in pooled screens.
Depositing lab: Feng Zhang. Depositing organization: Broad Institute. Publication: A transcription factor atlas of directed differentiation. Joung J, Ma S, Tay T, Geiger-Schuller KR, Kirchgatterer PC, Verdine VK, Guo B, Arias-Garcia MA, Allen WE, Singh A, Kuksenko O, Abudayyeh OO, Gootenberg JS, Fu Z, Macrae RK, Buenrostro JD, Regev A, Zhang F. Cell. 2023 Jan 5;186(1):209-229.e26. doi: 10.1016/j.cell.2022.11.026. PubMed 36608654.
Backbone
  Vector backbone: pLX_TRC317
  Backbone manufacturer: Broad Institute Genetic Perturbation Platform
  Backbone size w/o insert (bp): 8264
  Vector type: Mammalian Expression, Lentiviral
  Selectable markers: Puromycin
Growth in bacteria
  Bacterial resistance: Ampicillin, 100 μg/mL
  Growth temperature: 37°C
  Growth strain: NEB Stable
  Copy number: High Copy
Gene/Insert
  Gene/Insert name: FOXP1
  Species: H. sapiens (human)
  Insert size (bp): 2132
  Entrez Gene: FOXP1 (a.k.a. 12CC4, HSPC215, MFH, QRF1, hFKH1B)
  Promoter: EF1a
  Cloning method: Unknown
  Sequencing primers: 5′ GGGTGGAGACTGAAGTTAGGCCAG; 3′ CACATAGCGTAAAAGGAGCAACATAG
Terms and licenses: Academic/Nonprofit Terms; Industry Terms: Not Available to Industry
Depositor comments: NM_001244808,ENST00000493089 . The transcription factor ORF portion of this plasmid was synthesized by Genewiz. Please test multiple small colonies in case of plasmid recombination. To make this collection available in a timely manner, a portion of this collection was not fully sequenced by Addgene. If an Addgene verified full plasmid sequence is not available, please contact us prior to placing an order to request the full sequence.
How to cite: TFORF0215 was a gift from Feng Zhang (Addgene plasmid # 142559 ; http://n2t.net/addgene:142559 ; RRID:Addgene_142559)
