[The description below was written by a language model from this plasmid's Addgene catalogue record and pLannotate feature annotations shown in this document.]
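Description:
TFORF0215 is a lentiviral mammalian expression plasmid built on the pLX_TRC317 backbone, carrying a human FOXP1 open reading frame as one member of a barcoded transcription factor ORF collection. It is maintained in E. coli through a high-copy ColE1/pUC-type origin with ampicillin resistance (β-lactamase); an f1 origin and remnants of a lac/lacZα cloning region with T3 and T7 promoters are also present in the bacterial portion. The depositor notes that the plasmid can recombine, which is common for LTR-containing vectors.

The viral cassette has a third-generation layout. An RSV promoter drives a truncated HIV-1 5' LTR, followed by the Ψ packaging signal with a gag fragment, the Rev response element for Rev-dependent export of the genomic RNA, a cPPT/CTS element, and a self-inactivating ΔU3 3' LTR followed by an SV40 polyadenylation signal. Within this unit, an SV40 early promoter/origin region precedes a puromycin N-acetyltransferase gene, allowing selection of transduced cells. Downstream, the EF-1α promoter drives the FOXP1 coding sequence, which the annotation matches to the human protein, and a WPRE follows to enhance transcript stability and expression. The catalogue lists a 2,132 bp insert, while the annotated coding sequence spans about 2.0 kb. The difference may reflect flanking sequence, and the unique 24-bp barcode described for the collection is not separately annotated in the feature table. A short U6 promoter fragment sits between the ORF and the WPRE.

The construct is intended for stable overexpression of FOXP1 by lentiviral delivery. The barcode allows the transcription factor to be identified in pooled screens, such as those studying directed differentiation.
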