Features (pLannotate 1.2.2; 31 found; start..end, strand, type, name):
      5..231     +  promoter       RSV promoter: Rous sarcoma virus enhancer/promoter
    232..412     +  LTR            5' LTR (truncated): truncated 5' long terminal repeat (LTR) from HIV-1
    459..584     +  misc_feature   HIV-1 Ψ: packaging signal of human immunodeficiency virus type 1
    568..931     +  CDS            HIV-1 gag (fragment): gag protein from human immunodeficiency virus 1; gag
   1077..1310    +  misc_feature   RRE: The Rev response element (RRE) of HIV-1 allows for Rev-dependent mRNA export from the nucleus to the cytoplasm.
   1687..1713    +  CDS            Rev (fragment): human immunodeficiency virus 1 (HIV-1) Rev protein; rev; enhances nuclear export of unspliced and incompletely spliced viral mRNAs
   1720..1743    +  promoter       SV40 promoter (fragment): SV40 early promoter
   1744..1815    +  promoter       SV40 promoter (fragment): SV40 enhancer and early promoter
   1839..1974    +  rep_origin     SV40 ori: SV40 origin of replication
   2020..2616    +  CDS            PuroR (fragment): puromycin N-acetyltransferase; pac from Streptomyces; confers resistance to puromycin
   2665..2782    +  misc_feature   cPPT/CTS: central polypurine tract and central termination sequence of HIV-1
   2847..2913    +  CDS            small t antigen (fragment): SV40 (simian virus 40) small t antigen
   2920..4098    +  promoter       EF-1α promoter: strong constitutive promoter for human elongation factor EF-1α
   4115..6142    +  CDS            FOXP1: FOXP1_HUMAN - Experimental evidence at protein level: Swiss-Prot protein existence level 1. [Isoform 8]: Involved in transcriptional regulation in embryonic stem cells (ESCs). Stimulates expression of transcription factors that are required for pluripotency and decreases expression of differentiation-associated genes. Has distinct DNA-binding specifities as compared to the canonical form and preferentially binds DNA with the sequence 5'-CGATACAA-3' (or closely related sequences) (PubMed:21924763). Promotes ESC self-renewal and pluripotency (By similarity). From Homo sapiens (Human).
   6158..6211    +  promoter       U6 promoter (fragment): RNA polymerase III promoter for human U6 snRNA
   6253..6841    +  misc_feature   WPRE: woodchuck hepatitis virus posttranscriptional regulatory element
   6892..6911    +  misc_feature   cPPT/CTS (fragment): central polypurine tract and central termination sequence of HIV-1
   6913..7146    +  LTR            3' LTR (ΔU3): self-inactivating 3' long terminal repeat (LTR) from HIV-1
   7224..7345    +  polyA_signal   SV40 poly(A) signal: SV40 polyadenylation signal
   7385..7520    +  rep_origin     SV40 ori: SV40 origin of replication
   7541..7559    -  promoter       T7 promoter: promoter for bacteriophage T7 RNA polymerase
   7567..7722    +  CDS            lacZα (fragment): LacZα fragment of β-galactosidase; lacZ fragment
   7727..8155    +  rep_origin     f1 ori (sequence partly withheld): f1 bacteriophage origin of replication; arrow indicates direction of (+) strand synthesis
   8208..8312    +  promoter       AmpR promoter: bla
   8313..9173    +  CDS            AmpR: β-lactamase; bla; confers resistance to ampicillin, carbenicillin, and related antibiotics
   9344..9932    +  rep_origin     ori: high-copy-number ColE1/pMB1/pBR322/pUC origin of replication
  10115..10207   +  CDS            lacI (fragment): lac repressor; lacI; The lac repressor binds to the lac operator to inhibit transcription in E. coli. This inhibition can be relieved by adding lactose or isopropyl-β-D-thiogalactopyranoside (IPTG).
  10220..10241   +  protein_bind   CAP binding site: CAP binding activates transcription in the presence of cAMP. E. coli catabolite activator protein
  10256..10286   +  promoter       lac promoter: promoter for the E. coli lac operon
  10294..10310   +  protein_bind   lac operator: The lac repressor binds to the lac operator to inhibit transcription in E. coli. This inhibition can be relieved by adding lactose or isopropyl-β-D-thiogalactopyranoside (IPTG). lac repressor encoded by lacI
  10355..10373   +  promoter       T3 promoter: promoter for bacteriophage T3 RNA polymerase
>Addgene plasmid #142559 | TFORF0215 | addgene full sequence | sequence record 395967 | Addgene NGS Result
TTAATGTAGTCTTATGCAATACTCTTGTAGTCTTGCAACATGGTAACGATGAGTTAGCAACATGCCTTAC
AAGGAGAGAAAAAGCACCGTGCATGCCGATTGGTGGAAGTAAGGTGGTACGATCGTGCCTTATTAGGAAG
GCAACAGACGGGTCTGACATGGATTGGACGAACCACTGAATTGCCGCATTGCAGAGATATTGTATTTAAG
TGCCTAGCTCGATACATAAACGGGTCTCTCTGGTTAGACCAGATCTGAGCCTGGGAGCTCTCTGGCTAAC
TAGGGAACCCACTGCTTAAGCCTCAATAAAGCTTGCCTTGAGTGCTTCAAGTAGTGTGTGCCCGTCTGTT
GTGTGACTCTGGTAACTAGAGATCCCTCAGACCCTTTTAGTCAGTGTGGAAAATCTCTAGCAGTGGCGCC
CGAACAGGGACTTGAAAGCGAAAGGGAAACCAGAGGAGCTCTCTCGACGCAGGACTCGGCTTGCTGAAGC
GCGCACGGCAAGAGGCGAGGGGCGGCGACTGGTGAGTACGCCAAAAATTTTGACTAGCGGAGGCTAGAAG
GAGAGAGATGGGTGCGAGAGCGTCAGTATTAAGCGGGGGAGAATTAGATCGCGATGGGAAAAAATTCGGT
TAAGGCCAGGGGGAAAGAAAAAATATAAATTAAAACATATAGTATGGGCAAGCAGGGAGCTAGAACGATT
CGCAGTTAATCCTGGCCTGTTAGAAACATCAGAAGGCTGTAGACAAATACTGGGACAGCTACAACCATCC
CTTCAGACAGGATCAGAAGAACTTAGATCATTATATAATACAGTAGCAACCCTCTATTGTGTGCATCAAA
GGATAGAGATAAAAGACACCAAGGAAGCTTTAGACAAGATAGAGGAAGAGCAAAACAAAAGTAAGACCAC
CGCACAGCAAGCGGCCGCTGATCTTCAGACCTGGAGGAGGAGATATGAGGGACAATTGGAGAAGTGAATT
ATATAAATATAAAGTAGTAAAAATTGAACCATTAGGAGTAGCACCCACCAAGGCAAAGAGAAGAGTGGTG
CAGAGAGAAAAAAGAGCAGTGGGAATAGGAGCTTTGTTCCTTGGGTTCTTGGGAGCAGCAGGAAGCACTA
TGGGCGCAGCGTCAATGACGCTGACGGTACAGGCCAGACAATTATTGTCTGGTATAGTGCAGCAGCAGAA
CAATTTGCTGAGGGCTATTGAGGCGCAACAGCATCTGTTGCAACTCACAGTCTGGGGCATCAAGCAGCTC
CAGGCAAGAATCCTGGCTGTGGAAAGATACCTAAAGGATCAACAGCTCCTGGGGATTTGGGGTTGCTCTG
GAAAACTCATTTGCACCACTGCTGTGCCTTGGAATGCTAGTTGGAGTAATAAATCTCTGGAACAGATTTG
GAATCACACGACCTGGATGGAGTGGGACAGAGAAATTAACAATTACACAAGCTTAATACACTCCTTAATT
GAAGAATCGCAAAACCAGCAAGAAAAGAATGAACAAGAATTATTGGAATTAGATAAATGGGCAAGTTTGT
GGAATTGGTTTAACATAACAAATTGGCTGTGGTATATAAAATTATTCATAATGATAGTAGGAGGCTTGGT
AGGTTTAAGAATAGTTTTTGCTGTACTTTCTATAGTGAATAGAGTTAGGCAGGGATATTCACCATTATCG
TTTCAGACCCACCTCCCAACCCCGAGGGGACCCATGCATTGCATCTCAATTAGTCAGCAACCAGGTGTGG
AAAGTCCCCAGGCTCCCCAGCAGGCAGAAGTATGCAAAGCATGCGTCTCAATTAGTCAGCAACCATAGTC
CCGCCCCTAACTCCGCCCATCCCGCCCCTAACTCCGCCCAGTTCCGCCCATTCTCCGCCCCATGGCTGAC
TAATTTTTTTTATTTATGCAGAGGCCGAGGCCGCCTCGGCCTCTGAGCTATTCCAGAAGTAGTGAGGAGG
CTTTTTTGGAGGCCTAGGCTTTTGCAAAAAGCTTTCTAGAGGTACCACCGGAGCTTACCATGACCGAGTA
CAAGCCCACGGTGCGCCTCGCCACCCGCGACGACGTCCCCAGGGCCGTACGCACCCTCGCCGCCGCGTTC
GCCGACTACCCCGCCACGCGCCACACCGTCGATCCGGACCGCCACATCGAGCGGGTCACCGAGCTGCAAG
AACTCTTCCTCACGCGCGTCGGGCTCGACATCGGCAAGGTGTGGGTCGCGGACGACGGCGCCGCCGTGGC
GGTCTGGACCACGCCGGAGAGCGTCGAAGCGGGGGCGGTGTTCGCCGAGATCGGCCCGCGCATGGCCGAG
TTGAGCGGTTCCCGGCTGGCCGCGCAGCAACAGATGGAAGGCCTCCTGGCGCCGCACCGGCCCAAGGAGC
CCGCGTGGTTCCTGGCCACCGTCGGCGTCTCGCCCGACCACCAGGGCAAGGGTCTGGGCAGCGCCGTCGT
GCTCCCCGGAGTGGAGGCGGCCGAGCGCGCCGGGGTGCCCGCCTTCCTGGAGACCTCCGCGCCCCGCAAC
CTCCCCTTCTACGAGCGGCTCGGCTTCACCGTCACCGCCGACGTCGAGGTGCCCGAAGGACCGCGCACCT
GGTGCATGACCCGCAAGCCCGGTGCCAGTTAACGAATTCTAGATCTTGAGACAAATGGCAGTATTCATCC
ACAATTTTAAAAGAAAAGGGGGGATTGGGGGGTACAGTGCAGGGGAAAGAATAGTAGACATAATAGCAAC
AGACATACAAACTAAAGAATTACAAAAACAAATTACAAAAATTCAAAATTTTCGGGTTTATTACAGGGAC
AGCAGAGATCCACTTTGGCGCCGGCTCGAGGCCTGCAGGTGCAAAGATGGATAAAGTTTTAAACAGAGAG
GAATCTTTGCAGCTAATGGACCTTCTAGGTCTTGAAAGGAGTGGGAATTGGCTCCGGTGCCCGTCAGTGG
GCAGAGCGCACATCGCCCACAGTCCCCGAGAAGTTGGGGGGAGGGGTCGGCAATTGAACCGGTGCCTAGA
GAAGGTGGCGCGGGGTAAACTGGGAAAGTGATGTCGTGTACTGGCTCCGCCTTTTTCCCGAGGGTGGGGG
AGAACCGTATATAAGTGCAGTAGTCGCCGTGAACGTTCTTTTTCGCAACGGGTTTGCCGCCAGAACACAG
GTAAGTGCCGTGTGTGGTTCCCGCGGGCCTGGCCTCTTTACGGGTTATGGCCCTTGCGTGCCTTGAATTA
CTTCCACCTGGCTGCAGTACGTGATTCTTGATCCCGAGCTTCGGGTTGGAAGTGGGTGGGAGAGTTCGAG
GCCTTGCGCTTAAGGAGCCCCTTCGCCTCGTGCTTGAGTTGAGGCCTGGCCTGGGCGCTGGGGCCGCCGC
GTGCGAATCTGGTGGCACCTTCGCGCCTGTCTCGCTGCTTTCGATAAGTCTCTAGCCATTTAAAATTTTT
GATGACCTGCTGCGACGCTTTTTTTCTGGCAAGATAGTCTTGTAAATGCGGGCCAAGATCTGCACACTGG
TATTTCGGTTTTTGGGGCCGCGGGCGGCGACGGGGCCCGTGCGTCCCAGCGCACATGTTCGGCGAGGCGG
GGCCTGCGAGCGCGGCCACCGAGAATCGGACGGGGGTAGTCTCAAGCTGGCCGGCCTGCTCTGGTGCCTG
GCCTCGCGCCGCCGTGTATCGCCCCGCCCTGGGCGGCAAGGCTGGCCCGGTCGGCACCAGTTGCGTGAGC
GGAAAGATGGCCGCTTCCCGGCCCTGCTGCAGGGAGCTCAAAATGGAGGACGCGGCGCTCGGGAGAGCGG
GCGGGTGAGTCACCCACACAAAGGAAAAGGGCCTTTCCGTCCTCAGCCGTCGCTTCATGTGACTCCACGG
AGTACCGGGCGCCGTCCAGGCACCTCGATTAGTTCTCGAGCTTTTGGAGTACGTCGTCTTTAGGTTGGGG
GGAGGGGTTTTATGCGATGGAGTTTCCCCACACTGAGTGGGTGGAGACTGAAGTTAGGCCAGCTTGGCAC
TTGATGTAATTCTCCTTGGAATTTGCCCTTTTTGAGTTTGGATCTTGGTTCATTCTCAAGCCTCAGACAG
TGGTTCAAAGTTTTTTTCTTCCATTTCAGGTGTCGTGAGGCTAGCACCGCCACCATGATGCAAGAATCTG
GGACTGAGACAAAAAGTAACGGTTCAGCCATCCAGAATGGGTCGGGCGGCAGCAACCACTTACTAGAGTG
CGGCGGTCTTCGGGAGGGGCGGTCCAACGGAGAGACGCCGGCCGTGGACATCGGGGCAGCTGACCTCGCC
CACGCCCAGCAGCAGCAGCAACAGGCACTTCAGGTGGCAAGACAGCTCCTTCTTCAGCAGCAACAGCAGC
AGCAAGTTAGTGGATTAAAATCTCCCAAGAGGAATGACAAACAACCAGCTCTTCAGGTTCCCGTGTCAGT
GGCTATGATGACACCTCAAGTTATCACTCCCCAGCAAATGCAGCAGATCCTCCAGCAACAAGTGCTGAGC
CCTCAGCAGCTCCAGGTTCTCCTCCAGCAGCAGCAGGCCCTCATGCTTCAACAGCAGCAGCTTCAAGAGT
TTTATAAAAAACAACAGGAACAGTTGCAGCTTCAACTTTTACAACAACAACATGCTGGAAAACAGCCTAA
AGAGCAACAGCAGGTGGCTACCCAGCAGTTGGCTTTTCAGCAGCAGCTTTTACAGATGCAGCAGTTACAG
CAGCAGCACCTCCTGTCTTTGCAGCGCCAAGGCCTTCTGACAATTCAGCCCGGGCAGCCTGCCCTTCCCC
TTCAACCTCTTGCTCAAGGCATGATTCCAACAGAACTGCAGCAGCTCTGGAAAGAAGTGACAAGTGCTCA
TACTGCAGAAGAAACCACAGGCAACAATCACAGCAGTTTGGATCTGACCACGACATGTGTCTCCTCCTCT
GCACCTTCCAAGACCTCCTTAATAATGAACCCACATGCCTCTACCAATGGACAGCTCTCAGTCCACACTC
CCAAAAGGGAAAGTTTGTCCCATGAGGAGCACCCCCATAGCCATCCTCTCTATGGACATGGTGTATGCAA
GTGGCCAGGCTGTGAAGCAGTGTGCGAAGATTTCCAATCATTTCTAAAACATCTCAACAGTGAGCATGCG
CTGGACGATAGAAGTACAGCCCAATGTAGAGTACAAATGCAGGTTGTACAGCAGTTAGAGCTACAGCTTG
CAAAAGACAAAGAACGCCTGCAAGCCATGATGACCCACCTGCATGTGAAGTCTACAGAACCCAAAGCCGC
CCCTCAGCCCTTGAATCTGGTATCAAGTGTCACTCTCTCCAAGTCCGCATCGGAGGCTTCTCCACAGAGC
TTACCTCATACTCCAACGACCCCAACCGCCCCCCTGACTCCCGTCACCCAAGGCCCCTCTGTCATCACAA
CCACCAGCATGCACACGGTGGGACCCATCCGCAGGCGGTACTCAGACAAATACAACGTGCCCATTTCGTC
AGATATTGCGCAGAACCAAGAATTTTATAAGAACGCAGAAGTTAGACCACCATTTACATATGCATCTTTA
ATTAGGCAGGCCATTCTCGAATCTCCAGAAAAGCAGCTAACACTAAATGAGATCTATAACTGGTTCACAC
GAATGTTTGCTTACTTCCGACGCAACGCGGCCACGTGGAAGAATGCAGTGCGTCATAATCTTAGTCTTCA
CAAGTGTTTTGTGCGAGTAGAAAACGTTAAAGGGGCAGTATGGACAGTGGATGAAGTAGAATTCCAAAAA
CGAAGGCCACAAAAGATCAGTGGTAACCCTTCCCTTATTAAAAACATGCAGAGCAGCCACGCCTACTGCA
CACCTCTCAATGCAGCTTTACAGGCTTCAATGGCTGAGAATAGTATACCTCTATACACTACCGCTTCCAT
GGGAAATCCCACTCTGGGCAACTTAGCCAGCGCAATACGGGAAGAGCTGAACGGGGCAATGGAGCATACC
AACAGCAACGAGAGTGACAGCAGTCCAGGCAGATCTCCTATGCAAGCCGTGCATCCTGTACACGTCAAAG
AAGAGCCCCTCGATCCAGAGGAAGCTGAAGGGCCCCTGTCCTTAGTGACAACAGCCAACCACAGTCCAGA
TTTTGACCATGACAGAGATTACGAAGATGAACCAGTAAACGAGGACATGGAGTAGTAATGAACTAGTCCG
TAACTTGAAAGTATTTCGATTTCTTGGCTTTATATATCTTGTGGAAAGGACGACCTTGGCAGCACAGTCC
TAACTTGACGCGTTAAGTCGACAATCAACCTCTGGATTACAAAATTTGTGAAAGATTGACTGGTATTCTT
AACTATGTTGCTCCTTTTACGCTATGTGGATACGCTGCTTTAATGCCTTTGTATCATGCTATTGCTTCCC
GTATGGCTTTCATTTTCTCCTCCTTGTATAAATCCTGGTTGCTGTCTCTTTATGAGGAGTTGTGGCCCGT
TGTCAGGCAACGTGGCGTGGTGTGCACTGTGTTTGCTGACGCAACCCCCACTGGTTGGGGCATTGCCACC
ACCTGTCAGCTCCTTTCCGGGACTTTCGCTTTCCCCCTCCCTATTGCCACGGCGGAACTCATCGCCGCCT
GCCTTGCCCGCTGCTGGACAGGGGCTCGGCTGTTGGGCACTGACAATTCCGTGGTGTTGTCGGGGAAATC
ATCGTCCTTTCCTTGGCTGCTCGCCTGTGTTGCCACCTGGATTCTGCGCGGGACGTCCTTCTGCTACGTC
CCTTCGGCCCTCAATCCAGCGGACCTTCCTTCCCGCGGCCTGCTGCCGGCTCTGCGGCCTCTTCCGCGTC
TTCGCCTTCGCCCTCAGACGAGTCGGATCTCCCTTTGGGCCGCCTCCCCGCGTCGACTTTAAGACCAATG
ACTTACAAGGCAGCTGTAGATCTTAGCCACTTTTTAAAAGAAAAGGGGGGACTGGAAGGGCTAATTCACT
CCCAACGAAGACAAGATCTGCTTTTTGCTTGTACTGGGTCTCTCTGGTTAGACCAGATCTGAGCCTGGGA
GCTCTCTGGCTAACTAGGGAACCCACTGCTTAAGCCTCAATAAAGCTTGCCTTGAGTGCTTCAAGTAGTG
TGTGCCCGTCTGTTGTGTGACTCTGGTAACTAGAGATCCCTCAGACCCTTTTAGTCAGTGTGGAAAATCT
CTAGCAGTACGTATAGTAGTTCATGTCATCTTATTATTCAGTATTTATAACTTGCAAAGAAATGAATATC
AGAGAGTGAGAGGAACTTGTTTATTGCAGCTTATAATGGTTACAAATAAAGCAATAGCATCACAAATTTC
ACAAATAAAGCATTTTTTTCACTGCATTCTAGTTGTGGTTTGTCCAAACTCATCAATGTATCTTATCATG
TCTGGCTCTAGCTATCCCGCCCCTAACTCCGCCCATCCCGCCCCTAACTCCGCCCAGTTCCGCCCATTCT
CCGCCCCATGGCTGACTAATTTTTTTTATTTATGCAGAGGCCGAGGCCGCCTCGGCCTCTGAGCTATTCC
AGAAGTAGTGAGGAGGCTTTTTTGGAGGCCTAGGGACGTACCCAATTCGCCCTATAGTGAGTCGTATTAC
GCGCGCTCACTGGCCGTCGTTTTACAACGTCGTGACTGGGAAAACCCTGGCGTTACCCAACTTAATCGCC
TTGCAGCACATCCCCCTTTCGCCAGCTGGCGTAATAGCGAAGAGGCCCGCACCGATCGCCCTTCCCAACA
GTTGCGCAGCCTGAATGGCGAATGGG
[124 nt withheld, positions 7727-7850]
C
[91 nt withheld, positions 7852-7942]
A
[49 nt withheld, positions 7944-7992]
CCTTTGACGTTGGAGTCCACGTTCTTT
[37 nt withheld, positions 8020-8056]
ACCCTATCTCGGTCTATTCTTTTGATTTATAAGGGATTTTGCCGATTTCGGCCTATTGGTTAAAAAATGA
GCTGATTTAACAAAAATTTAACGCGAATTTTAACAAAATATTAACGCTTACAATTTAGGTGGCACTTTTC
GGGGAAATGTGCGCGGAACCCCTATTTGTTTATTTTTCTAAATACATTCAAATATGTATCCGCTCATGAG
ACAATAACCCTGATAAATGCTTCAATAATATTGAAAAAGGAAGAGTATGAGTATTCAACATTTCCGTGTC
GCCCTTATTCCCTTTTTTGCGGCATTTTGCCTTCCTGTTTTTGCTCACCCAGAAACGCTGGTGAAAGTAA
AAGATGCTGAAGATCAGTTGGGTGCACGAGTGGGTTACATCGAACTGGATCTCAACAGCGGTAAGATCCT
TGAGAGTTTTCGCCCCGAAGAACGTTTTCCAATGATGAGCACTTTTAAAGTTCTGCTATGTGGCGCGGTA
TTATCCCGTATTGACGCCGGGCAAGAGCAACTCGGTCGCCGCATACACTATTCTCAGAATGACTTGGTTG
AGTACTCACCAGTCACAGAAAAGCATCTTACGGATGGCATGACAGTAAGAGAATTATGCAGTGCTGCCAT
AACCATGAGTGATAACACTGCGGCCAACTTACTTCTGACAACGATCGGAGGACCGAAGGAGCTAACCGCT
TTTTTGCACAACATGGGGGATCATGTAACTCGCCTTGATCGTTGGGAACCGGAGCTGAATGAAGCCATAC
CAAACGACGAGCGTGACACCACGATGCCTGTAGCAATGGCAACAACGTTGCGCAAACTATTAACTGGCGA
ACTACTTACTCTAGCTTCCCGGCAACAATTAATAGACTGGATGGAGGCGGATAAAGTTGCAGGACCACTT
CTGCGCTCGGCCCTTCCGGCTGGCTGGTTTATTGCTGATAAATCTGGAGCCGGTGAGCGTGGGTCTCGCG
GTATCATTGCAGCACTGGGGCCAGATGGTAAGCCCTCCCGTATCGTAGTTATCTACACGACGGGGAGTCA
GGCAACTATGGATGAACGAAATAGACAGATCGCTGAGATAGGTGCCTCACTGATTAAGCATTGGTAACTG
TCAGACCAAGTTTACTCATATATACTTTAGATTGATTTAAAACTTCATTTTTAATTTAAAAGGATCTAGG
TGAAGATCCTTTTTGATAATCTCATGACCAAAATCCCTTAACGTGAGTTTTCGTTCCACTGAGCGTCAGA
CCCCGTAGAAAAGATCAAAGGATCTTCTTGAGATCCTTTTTTTCTGCGCGTAATCTGCTGCTTGCAAACA
AAAAAACCACCGCTACCAGCGGTGGTTTGTTTGCCGGATCAAGAGCTACCAACTCTTTTTCCGAAGGTAA
CTGGCTTCAGCAGAGCGCAGATACCAAATACTGTTCTTCTAGTGTAGCCGTAGTTAGGCCACCACTTCAA
GAACTCTGTAGCACCGCCTACATACCTCGCTCTGCTAATCCTGTTACCAGTGGCTGCTGCCAGTGGCGAT
AAGTCGTGTCTTACCGGGTTGGACTCAAGACGATAGTTACCGGATAAGGCGCAGCGGTCGGGCTGAACGG
GGGGTTCGTGCACACAGCCCAGCTTGGAGCGAACGACCTACACCGAACTGAGATACCTACAGCGTGAGCT
ATGAGAAAGCGCCACGCTTCCCGAAGGGAGAAAGGCGGACAGGTATCCGGTAAGCGGCAGGGTCGGAACA
GGAGAGCGCACGAGGGAGCTTCCAGGGGGAAACGCCTGGTATCTTTATAGTCCTGTCGGGTTTCGCCACC
TCTGACTTGAGCGTCGATTTTTGTGATGCTCGTCAGGGGGGCGGAGCCTATGGAAAAACGCCAGCAACGC
GGCCTTTTTACGGTTCCTGGCCTTTTGCTGGCCTTTTGCTCACATGTTCTTTCCTGCGTTATCCCCTGAT
TCTGTGGATAACCGTATTACCGCCTTTGAGTGAGCTGATACCGCTCGCCGCAGCCGAACGACCGAGCGCA
GCGAGTCAGTGAGCGAGGAAGCGGAAGAGCGCCCAATACGCAAACCGCCTCTCCCCGCGCGTTGGCCGAT
TCATTAATGCAGCTGGCACGACAGGTTTCCCGACTGGAAAGCGGGCAGTGAGCGCAACGCAATTAATGTG
AGTTAGCTCACTCATTAGGCACCCCAGGCTTTACACTTTATGCTTCCGGCTCGTATGTTGTGTGGAATTG
TGAGCGGATAACAATTTCACACAGGAAACAGCTATGACCATGATTACGCCAAGCGCGCAATTAACCCTCA
CTAAAGGGAACAAAAGCTGGAGCTGCAAGC
