>Addgene plasmid #142559 | TFORF0215 | depositor partial sequence | sequence record 279815 | Insert
ACCGCCACCATGATGCAAGAATCTGGGACTGAGACAAAAAGTAACGGTTCAGCCATCCAGAATGGGTCGG
GCGGCAGCAACCACTTACTAGAGTGCGGCGGTCTTCGGGAGGGGCGGTCCAACGGAGAGACGCCGGCCGT
GGACATCGGGGCAGCTGACCTCGCCCACGCCCAGCAGCAGCAGCAACAGGCACTTCAGGTGGCAAGACAG
CTCCTTCTTCAGCAGCAACAGCAGCAGCAAGTTAGTGGATTAAAATCTCCCAAGAGGAATGACAAACAAC
CAGCTCTTCAGGTTCCCGTGTCAGTGGCTATGATGACACCTCAAGTTATCACTCCCCAGCAAATGCAGCA
GATCCTCCAGCAACAAGTGCTGAGCCCTCAGCAGCTCCAGGTTCTCCTCCAGCAGCAGCAGGCCCTCATG
CTTCAACAGCAGCAGCTTCAAGAGTTTTATAAAAAACAACAGGAACAGTTGCAGCTTCAACTTTTACAAC
AACAACATGCTGGAAAACAGCCTAAAGAGCAACAGCAGGTGGCTACCCAGCAGTTGGCTTTTCAGCAGCA
GCTTTTACAGATGCAGCAGTTACAGCAGCAGCACCTCCTGTCTTTGCAGCGCCAAGGCCTTCTGACAATT
CAGCCCGGGCAGCCTGCCCTTCCCCTTCAACCTCTTGCTCAAGGCATGATTCCAACAGAACTGCAGCAGC
TCTGGAAAGAAGTGACAAGTGCTCATACTGCAGAAGAAACCACAGGCAACAATCACAGCAGTTTGGATCT
GACCACGACATGTGTCTCCTCCTCTGCACCTTCCAAGACCTCCTTAATAATGAACCCACATGCCTCTACC
AATGGACAGCTCTCAGTCCACACTCCCAAAAGGGAAAGTTTGTCCCATGAGGAGCACCCCCATAGCCATC
CTCTCTATGGACATGGTGTATGCAAGTGGCCAGGCTGTGAAGCAGTGTGCGAAGATTTCCAATCATTTCT
AAAACATCTCAACAGTGAGCATGCGCTGGACGATAGAAGTACAGCCCAATGTAGAGTACAAATGCAGGTT
GTACAGCAGTTAGAGCTACAGCTTGCAAAAGACAAAGAACGCCTGCAAGCCATGATGACCCACCTGCATG
TGAAGTCTACAGAACCCAAAGCCGCCCCTCAGCCCTTGAATCTGGTATCAAGTGTCACTCTCTCCAAGTC
CGCATCGGAGGCTTCTCCACAGAGCTTACCTCATACTCCAACGACCCCAACCGCCCCCCTGACTCCCGTC
ACCCAAGGCCCCTCTGTCATCACAACCACCAGCATGCACACGGTGGGACCCATCCGCAGGCGGTACTCAG
ACAAATACAACGTGCCCATTTCGTCAGATATTGCGCAGAACCAAGAATTTTATAAGAACGCAGAAGTTAG
ACCACCATTTACATATGCATCTTTAATTAGGCAGGCCATTCTCGAATCTCCAGAAAAGCAGCTAACACTA
AATGAGATCTATAACTGGTTCACACGAATGTTTGCTTACTTCCGACGCAACGCGGCCACGTGGAAGAATG
CAGTGCGTCATAATCTTAGTCTTCACAAGTGTTTTGTGCGAGTAGAAAACGTTAAAGGGGCAGTATGGAC
AGTGGATGAAGTAGAATTCCAAAAACGAAGGCCACAAAAGATCAGTGGTAACCCTTCCCTTATTAAAAAC
ATGCAGAGCAGCCACGCCTACTGCACACCTCTCAATGCAGCTTTACAGGCTTCAATGGCTGAGAATAGTA
TACCTCTATACACTACCGCTTCCATGGGAAATCCCACTCTGGGCAACTTAGCCAGCGCAATACGGGAAGA
GCTGAACGGGGCAATGGAGCATACCAACAGCAACGAGAGTGACAGCAGTCCAGGCAGATCTCCTATGCAA
GCCGTGCATCCTGTACACGTCAAAGAAGAGCCCCTCGATCCAGAGGAAGCTGAAGGGCCCCTGTCCTTAG
TGACAACAGCCAACCACAGTCCAGATTTTGACCATGACAGAGATTACGAAGATGAACCAGTAAACGAGGA
CATGGAGTAGTAATGAACTAGTCCGTAACTTGAAAGTATTTCGATTTCTTGGCTTTATATATCTTGTGGA
AAGGACGACCTTGGCAGCACAGTCCTAACTTG
