>Addgene plasmid #142559 | TFORF0215 | depositor partial sequence | sequence record 279816 | Barcode
CCTTGGCAGCACAGTCCTAACTTG
